>Addgene plasmid #235280 | EF1a-TS.FF6x1-mRuby2-miR.FF5-bGH | addgene full sequence | sequence record 474148 | Addgene NGS Result
CGCTAGTAGACTGCAGGTGGGCCCGAGCTTAAGTAACTAACTAACAGGAAGAGTTTGTAGAAACGCAAAA
AGGCCATCCGTCAGGATGGCCTTCTGCTTAGTTTGATGCCTGGCAGTTTATGGCGGGCGTCCTGCCCGCC
ACCCTCCGGGCCGTTGCTTCACAACGTTCAAATCCGCTCCCGGCGGATTTGTCCTACTCAGGAGAGCGTT
CACCGACAAACAACAGATAAAACGAAAGGCCCAGTCTTCCGACTGAGCCTTTCGTTTTATTTGATGCCTG
GCAGTTCCCTACTCTCGCTTAGTAGTTAGACGTCCCCGAGATCCATGCTAGCGGTAATACGGTTATCCAC
AGAATCAGGGGATAACGCAGGAAAGAACATGTGAGCAAAAGGCCAGCAAAAGGCCAGGAACCGTAAAAAG
GCCGCGTTGCTGGCGTTTTTCCATAGGCTCCGCCCCCCTGACGAGCATCACAAAAATCGACGCTCAAGTC
AGAGGTGGCGAAACCCGACAGGACTATAAAGATACCAGGCGTTTCCCCCTGGAAGCTCCCTCGTGCGCTC
TCCTGTTCCGACCCTGCCGCTTACCGGATACCTGTCCGCCTTTCTCCCTTCGGGAAGCGTGGCGCTTTCT
CATAGCTCACGCTGTAGGTATCTCAGTTCGGTGTAGGTCGTTCGCTCCAAGCTGGGCTGTGTGCACGAAC
CCCCCGTTCAGCCCGACCGCTGCGCCTTATCCGGTAACTATCGTCTTGAGTCCAACCCGGTAAGACACGA
CTTATCGCCACTGGCAGCAGCCACTGGTAACAGGATTAGCAGAGCGAGGTATGTAGGCGGTGCTACAGAG
TTCTTGAAGTGGTGGCCTAACTACGGCTACACTAGAAGAACAGTATTTGGTATCTGCGCTCTGCTGAAGC
CAGTTACCTTCGGAAAAAGAGTTGGTAGCTCTTGATCCGGCAAACAAACCACCGCTGGTAGCGGTGGTTT
TTTTGTTTGCAAGCAGCAGATTACGCGCAGAAAAAAAGGATCTCAAGAAGATCCTTTGATCTTTTCTACG
GGGTCTGACGCTCAGTGGAACGGGGCCCAATCTGAATAATGTTACAACCAATTAACCAATTCTGATTAGA
AAAACTCATCGAGCATCAAATGAAACTGCAATTTATTCATATCAGGATTATCAATACCATATTTTTGAAA
AAGCCGTTTCTGTAATGAAGGAGAAAACTCACCGAGGCAGTTCCATAGGATGGCAAGATCCTGGTATCGG
TCTGCGATTCCGACTCGTCCAACATCAATACAACCTATTAATTTCCCCTCGTCAAAAATAAGGTTATCAA
GTGAGAAATCACCATGAGTGACGACTGAATCCGGTGAGAATGGCAAAAGTTTATGCATTTCTTTCCAGAC
TTGTTCAACAGGCCAGCCATTACGCTCGTCATCAAAATCACTCGCATCAACCAAACCGTTATTCATTCGT
GATTGCGCCTGAGCTAGACGAAATACGCGATCGCTGTTAAAAGGACAATTACAAACAGGAATCGAATGCA
ACCGGCGCAGGAACACTGCCAGCGCATCAACAATATTTTCACCTGAATCAGGATATTCTTCTAATACCTG
GAATGCTGTTTTTCCGGGGATCGCAGTGGTGAGTAACCATGCATCACCAGGAGTACGGATAAAATGCTTG
ATGGTCGGAAGAGGCATAAATTCCGTCAGCCAGTTTAGTCTGACCATCTCATCTGTAACATCATTGGCAA
CGCTACCTTTGCCATGTTTCAGAAACAACTCTGGCGCATCGGGCTTCCCATACAAGCGATAGATTGTCGC
ACCTGATTGCCCGACATTATCGCGAGCCCATTTATACCCATATAAATCAGCATCCATGTTGGAATTTAAT
CGCGGCCTCGACGTTTCCCGTTGAATATGGCTCATAACACCCCTTGTATTACTGTTTATGTAAGCAGACA
GTTTTATTGTTCATGATGATATATTTTTATCTTGTGCAATGTAACATCAGAGATTTTGAGACACGGGCAC
CTGCAGTCTTCGTACTGCTCCGGTGCCCGTCAGTGGGCAGAGCGCACATCGCCCACAGTCCCCGAGAAGT
TGGGGGGAGGGGTCGGCAATTGAACCGGTGCCTAGAGAAGGTGGCGCGGGGTAAACTGGGAAAGTGATGT
CGTGTACTGGCTCCGCCTTTTTCCCGAGGGTGGGGGAGAACCGTATATAAGTGCAGTAGTCGCCGTGAAC
GTTCTTTTTCGCAACGGGTTTGCCGCCAGAACACAGGTAAGTGCCGTGTGTGGTTCCCGCGGGCCTGGCC
TCTTTACGGGTTATGGCCCTTGCGTGCCTTGAATTACTTCCACGCCCCTGGCTGCAGTACGTGATTCTTG
ATCCCGAGCTTCGGGTTGGAAGTGGGTGGGAGAGTTCGAGGCCTTGCGCTTAAGGAGCCCCTTCGCCTCG
TGCTTGAGTTGAGGCCTGGCTTGGGCGCTGGGGCCGCCGCGTGCGAATCTGGTGGCACCTTCGCGCCTGT
CTCGCTGCTTTCGATAAGTCTCTAGCCATTTAAAATTTTTGATGACCTGCTGCGACGCTTTTTTTCTGGC
AAGATAGTCTTGTAAATGCGGGCCAAGATCTGCACACTGGTATTTCGGTTTTTGGGGCCGCGGGCGGCGA
CGGGGCCCGTGCGTCCCAGCGCACATGTTCGGCGAGGCGGGGCCTGCGAGCGCGGCCACCGAGAATCGGA
CGGGGGTAGTCTCAAGCTGGCCGGCCTGCTCTGGTGCCTGGCCTCGCGCCGCCGTGTATCGCCCCGCCCT
GGGCGGCAAGGCTGGCCCGGTCGGCACCAGTTGCGTGAGCGGAAAGATGGCCGCTTCCCGGCCCTGCTGC
AGGGAGCTCAAAATGGAGGACGCGGCGCTCGGGAGAGCGGGCGGGTGAGTCACCCACACAAAGGAAAAGG
GCCTTTCCGTCCTCAGCCGTCGCTTCATGTGACTCCACGGAGTACCGGGCGCCGTCCAGGCACCTCGATT
AGTTCTCGAGCTTTTGGAGTACGTCGTCTTTAGGTTGGGGGGAGGGGTTTTATGCGATGGAGTTTCCCCA
CACTGAGTGGGTGGAGACTGAAGTTAGGCCAGCTTGGCACTTGATGTAATTCTCCTTGGAATTTGCCCTT
TTTGAGTTTGGATCTTGGTTCATTCTCAAGCCTCAGACAGTGGTTCAAAGTTTTTTTCTTCCATTTCAGG
TGTCGTGAGAGCTCGTTTAGTGAACCGTCAGATCGCCTGGAGACGCCATCCACGCTGTAATGTAAGCTTG
TGGAACCAAAGAGATTCCTCATAAACCTAGGACAAGCCACCATGGTGTCTAAGGGCGAAGAGCTGATCAA
GGAAAATATGCGTATGAAGGTGGTCATGGAAGGTTCGGTCAACGGCCACCAATTCAAATGCACAGGTGAA
GGAGAAGGCAATCCGTACATGGGAACTCAAACCATGAGGATCAAAGTCATCGAGGGAGGACCCCTGCCAT
TTGCCTTTGACATTCTTGCCACGTCGTTCATGTATGGCAGCCGTACTTTTATCAAGTACCCGAAAGGCAT
TCCTGATTTCTTTAAACAGTCCTTTCCTGAGGGTTTTACTTGGGAAAGAGTTACGAGATACGAAGATGGT
GGAGTCGTCACCGTCATGCAGGACACCAGCCTTGAGGATGGCTGTCTCGTTTACCACGTCCAAGTCAGAG
GGGTAAACTTTCCCTCCAATGGTCCCGTGATGCAGAAGAAGACCAAGGGTTGGGAGCCTAATACAGAGAT
GATGTATCCAGCAGATGGTGGTCTGAGGGGATACACTCATATGGCACTGAAAGTTGATGGTGGTGGCCAT
CTGTCTTGCTCTTTCGTAACAACTTACAGGTCAAAAAAGACCGTCGGGAACATCAAGATGCCCGGTATCC
ATGCCGTTGATCACCGCCTGGAAAGGTTAGAGGAAAGTGACAATGAAATGTTCGTAGTACAACGCGAACA
CGCAGTTGCCAAGTTCGCCGGGCTTGGTGGTGGGATGGACGAGCTGTACAAGTAACAACAGGTGAGTATG
TGCTCGCTTCGGCAGCACATATACTATGTTTGAATGAGGCTTCAGTACTTTACAGAATCGTTGCCTGCAC
ATCTTGGAAACACTTGCTGGGATTACTTCTTCAGGTTAACCCAACAGAAGGCTCGAGTGCTGTTGACAGT
GAGCGAAGCACTCTGATTTGACAATTATAGTGAAGCCACAGATGTATAATTGTCAAATCAGAGTGCTTTG
CCTACTGCCTCGGAGAATTCAAGGGGCTACTTTAGGAGCAATTATCTTGTTTACTAAAACTGAATACCTT
GCTATCTCTTTGATACATTTTTACAAAGCTGAATTAAAATGGTATAAATTAAATCACTTTTTTCAATTGT
TTCCTTTTTTTTCCTCAGCTGCCCGGCAGGAGTTGCACCTGTGCCTTCTAGTTGCCAGCCATCTGTTGTT
TGCCCCTCCCCCGTGCCTTCCTTGACCCTGGAAGGTGCCACTCCCACTGTCCTTTCCTAATAAAATGAGG
AAATTGCATCGCATTGTCTGAGTAGGTGTCATTCTATTCTGGGGGGTGGGGTGGGGCAGGACAGCAAGGG
GGAGGATTGGGAAGACAATAGCAGGCATGCTGGGGATGCGGTGGGCTCTATGG
Features (pLannotate 1.2.2; 12 found; start..end, strand, type, name):
     68..95      -  terminator     rrnB T2 terminator: transcription terminator T2 from the E. coli rrnB gene
    227..270     +  terminator     rrnB T1 terminator: Escherichia coli rrnB; transcription terminator T1 from the E. coli rrnB gene
    438..1026    -  rep_origin     ori: high-copy-number ColE1/pMB1/pBR322/pUC origin of replication
   1116..1925    -  CDS            KanR: aminoglycoside phosphotransferase; aph(3')-Ia; confers resistance to kanamycin in bacteria or G418 (Geneticin®) in eukaryotes
   2065..2276    +  promoter       EF-1α core promoter: core promoter for human elongation factor EF-1α
   2277..2390    +  intron         EF-1α intron A (fragment): intron upstream of the start codon of human EF-1α
   3016..3219    +  intron         EF-1α intron A: truncated intron upstream of the start codon of human EF-1α
   3228..3262    +  promoter       TRE3GV promoter (fragment): 3rd-generation Tet-responsive promoter that can be activated by binding of Tet-On® 3G, optimized for retroviral and lentiviral vectors
   3332..4042    +  CDS            mRuby2: mRuby2 is a basic (constitutively fluorescent) red fluorescent protein published in 2012, derived from Entacmaea quadricolor. It has moderate acid sensitivity.
   4090..4183    +  ncRNA          5' miR-30a: sequence upstream of the 71-nt precursor of the human miR-30a microRNA (Zeng et al., 2002) miRNA
   4288..4400    +  ncRNA          3' miR-30a: sequence downstream of the 71-nt precursor of the human miR-30a microRNA (Zeng et al., 2002) miRNA
   4449..4673    +  polyA_signal   bGH poly(A) signal: bovine growth hormone polyadenylation signal
