[The description below was written by a language model from this plasmid's Addgene catalogue record and pLannotate feature annotations shown in this document.]
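Description:
EF1a-TS.FF6x1-mRuby2-miR.FF5-bGH is a small (about 4.7 kb) mammalian expression plasmid for synthetic biology, assembled by Golden Gate cloning into the pShip.USI (upstream inverted) backbone. The bacterial portion consists of a high-copy ColE1/pUC-type origin and a kanamycin resistance gene (aph(3')-Ia). rrnB T1 and T2 terminators help insulate it from the adjacent mammalian transcription unit.

The payload is a single transcription unit driven by the human EF1a promoter, annotated as the core promoter followed by portions of EF-1α intron A. It encodes the red fluorescent protein mRuby2 (711 bp, derived from Entacmaea quadricolor) and ends with the bovine growth hormone polyadenylation signal. Between the mRuby2 coding sequence and the poly(A) signal lie 5' and 3' miR-30a flanking sequences. This is the standard scaffold for processing a synthetic microRNA, here the FF5 miRNA named in the construct title and described as "design 3". The name also indicates a single copy of an FF6 target site (TS.FF6x1) upstream of mRuby2, although this site is not annotated in the feature table. A short hit to a TRE3GV promoter fragment just upstream of the coding sequence is probably a sequence-similarity match rather than a functional Tet-responsive promoter.

Because the expressed microRNA (FF5) does not match the target site carried on the transcript (FF6), the miRNA should not repress its own mRNA. This fits the stated purpose as the open-loop version of the ComMAND circuit. It likely serves as the unregulated comparison for closed-loop designs, in which matched miRNA and target site form a feedforward loop that controls transgene dosage, with mRuby2 fluorescence as the readout.
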