Addgene plasmid #235280: EF1a-TS.FF6x1-mRuby2-miR.FF5-bGH
Purpose: ComMAND open-loop circuit regulating mRuby2 with miR-FF5 design 3
Depositing lab: Kate Galloway. Depositing organization: Massachusetts Institute of Technology. Publication: Model-guided design of microRNA-based gene circuits supports precise dosage of transgenic cargoes into diverse primary cells. Love KS, Johnstone CP, Peterman EL, Gaglione S, Birnbaum ME, Galloway KE. Cell Syst. 2025 Apr 22:101269. doi: 10.1016/j.cels.2025.101269. PubMed 40300600.
Backbone
  Vector backbone: pShip.USI (upstream inverted)
  Backbone manufacturer: Galloway lab
  Backbone size w/o insert (bp): 2046
  Vector type: Mammalian Expression, Synthetic Biology
Growth in bacteria
  Bacterial resistance: Kanamycin, 50 μg/mL
  Growth temperature: 30°C
  Growth strain: NEB Stable
  Copy number: High Copy
Gene/Insert
  Gene/Insert name: mRuby2
  Species: Entacmaea quadricolor
  Insert size (bp): 711
  Promoter: EF1a (human EF1a)
  Cloning method: Golden Gate
  Sequencing primers: 5′ CATCAGAGATTTTGAGACAC; 3′ gcgtttctacaaactcttcc
Resource information
  A portion of this plasmid was derived from a plasmid made by: Addgene #90236
Terms and licenses: Academic/Nonprofit Terms; Industry Terms: Not Available to Industry
Depositor comments: Alt name: pKG3153 ; Please visit https://doi.org/10.1101/2024.06.25.600629 for bioRxiv preprint.
How to cite: EF1a-TS.FF6x1-mRuby2-miR.FF5-bGH was a gift from Kate Galloway (Addgene plasmid # 235280 ; http://n2t.net/addgene:235280 ; RRID:Addgene_235280)
